>Addgene plasmid #14933 | pCMV5 Flag-Smad2 EPSM | addgene partial sequence | sequence record 21510 | CMV-F 5'-CGCAAATGGGCGGTAGGCGTG-3'
CGTCAGAAATTCAGATTCTGGTACCACGCGTATCGATAAGCTTACCATGGACTACAAGGACGACGATGAC
AAGTCGTCCATCTTGCCATTCACGCCGCCAGTTGTGAAGAGACTGCTGGGATGGAAGAAGTCAGCTGGTG
GGTCTGGAGGAGCAGGCGGAGGAGAGCAGAATGGGCAGGAAGAAAAGTGGTGTGAGAAAGCAGTGAAAAG
TCTGGTGAAGAAGCTAAAGAAAACAGGACGATTAGATGAGCTTGAGAAAGCCATCACCACTCAAAACTGT
AATACTAAATGTGTTACCATACCAAGCACTTGCTCTGAAATTTGGGGACTGAGTACACCAAATACGATAG
ATCAGTGGGATACAACAGGCCTTTACAGCTTCTCTGAACAAACCAGGTCTCTTGATGGTCGTCTCCAGGT
ATCCCATCGAAAAGGATTGCCACATGTTATATATTGCCGATTATGGCGCTGGCCTGATCTTCACAGTCAT
CATGAACTCAAGGCAATTGAAAACTGCGAATATGCTTTTAATCTTAAAAAGGATGAAGTATGTGTAAACC
CTTACCACTATCAGAGAGTTGAGACACCAGTTTTGCCTCCAGTATTAGTGCCCCGACACACCGAGATCCT
AACAGAACTTCCGCCTCTGGATGACTATACTCACTCAATTCCAGAAAACACTAACT
