[The description below was written by a language model from this plasmid's Addgene catalogue record.]
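Description:
pCMV5 Flag-Smad2 EPSM is a mammalian expression plasmid built on the pCMV5 backbone (about 4.7 kb without insert). It carries a roughly 1.4 kb human SMAD2 coding sequence cloned between HindIII and BamHI sites, both of which were preserved. It is maintained in E. coli as a high-copy plasmid under ampicillin selection. The record lists no mammalian selection marker, and no feature table is provided, so the origin of replication, polyadenylation signal and other backbone elements are not itemised. The backbone name and the use of a CMV forward sequencing primer indicate that the insert lies downstream of a cytomegalovirus promoter, the usual driver of strong constitutive expression in transfected mammalian cells.

The encoded protein is Smad2 with an N-terminal Flag epitope, which allows detection or immunoprecipitation with anti-Flag antibodies and distinguishes it from endogenous Smad2. "EPSM" stands for Erk/Pro-directed kinase site mutant. Four residues are replaced with non-phosphorylatable amino acids (T220V, S245A, S250A and S255A), removing candidate phosphorylation sites for Erk and other proline-directed kinases. Smad2 is a receptor-regulated transducer of TGF-beta signalling, and the associated publication concerns repression of TGF-beta/Smad signalling by oncogenic Ras. The construct is therefore suited to testing whether phosphorylation at these sites mediates Ras/Erk-dependent inhibition of Smad2, typically by comparing the mutant with wild-type Flag-Smad2 in transfected cells. The record gives no further experimental detail and refers to the article for more information.
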