Addgene plasmid #14933: pCMV5 Flag-Smad2 EPSM
Depositing lab: Joan Massague. Depositing organization: Memorial Sloan-Kettering Cancer Center. Publication: A mechanism of repression of TGFbeta/ Smad signaling by oncogenic Ras. Kretzschmar M, Doody J, Timokhina I, Massague J. Genes Dev. 1999 Apr 1. 13(7):804-16. 10.1101/gad.13.7.804 PubMed 10197981.
Backbone
  Vector backbone: pCMV5
  Backbone size w/o insert (bp): 4700
  Vector type: Mammalian Expression
Growth in bacteria
  Bacterial resistance: Ampicillin, 100 μg/mL
  Growth temperature: 37°C
  Growth strain: DH5alpha
  Copy number: High Copy
Gene/Insert
  Gene/Insert name: Smad2 EPSM (alt name: Smad2)
  Species: H. sapiens (human)
  Insert size (bp): 1400
  Mutation: Erk/Pro-directed kinase site mutant (EPSM). T220V, S245A, S250A, S255A.
  Entrez Gene: SMAD2 (a.k.a. CHTD8, JV18, JV18-1, LDS6, MADH2, MADR2, hMAD-2, hSMAD2)
  Tag / fusion protein: Flag (N terminal on insert)
  Cloning method: Restriction Enzyme; 5′ cloning site HindIII (not destroyed); 3′ cloning site BamHI (not destroyed)
  Sequencing primers: 5′ CMV Forward
Terms and licenses: Academic/Nonprofit Terms; Industry Terms: Not Available to Industry
Depositor comments: See article for more information.
How to cite: pCMV5 Flag-Smad2 EPSM was a gift from Joan Massague (Addgene plasmid # 14933 ; http://n2t.net/addgene:14933 ; RRID:Addgene_14933)
